Addgene plasmid #211143: pBiT3.1-N_WDR70:1-654
Purpose: Mammalian expression of full-length human WDR70. N-terminal HiBiT tag.
Depositing lab: Cheryl Arrowsmith. Depositing organization: University of Toronto. Publication: A Target Class Ligandability Evaluation of WD40 Repeat-Containing Proteins. Ackloo S, Li F, Szewczyk M, Seitova A, Loppnau P, Zeng H, Xu J, Ahmad S, Arnautova YA, Baghaie AJ, Beldar S, Bolotokova A, Centrella PA, Chau I, Clark MA, Cuozzo JW, Dehghani-Tafti S, Disch JS, Dong A, Dumas A, Feng JA, Ghiabi P, Gibson E, Gilmer J, Goldman B, Green SR, Guie MA, Guilinger JP, Harms N, Herasymenko O, Houliston S, Hutchinson A, Kearnes S, Keefe AD, Kimani SW, Kramer T, Kutera M, Kwak HA, Lento C, Li Y, Liu J, Loup J, Machado RAC, Mulhern CJ, Perveen S, Righetto GL, Riley P, Shrestha S, Sigel EA, Silva M, Sintchak MD, Slakman BL, Taylor RD, Thompson J, Torng W, Underkoffler C, von Rechenberg M, Walsh RT, Watson I, Wilson DJ, Wolf E, Yadav M, Yazdi AK, Zhang J, Zhang Y, Santhakumar V, Edwards AM, Barsyte-Lovejoy D, Schapira M, Brown PJ, Halabelian L, Arrowsmith CH. J Med Chem. 2025 Jan 23;68(2):1092-1112. doi: 10.1021/acs.jmedchem.4c02010. Epub 2024 Nov 4. PubMed 39495097.
Backbone
  Vector backbone: pBiT3.1-N
  Backbone manufacturer: Promega
  Vector type: Mammalian Expression
  Selectable markers: Neomycin (select with G418)
Growth in bacteria
  Bacterial resistance: Kanamycin, 50 μg/mL
  Growth temperature: 37°C
  Growth strain: DH5alpha
  Copy number: High Copy
Gene/Insert
  Gene/Insert name: WDR70:M1-I654
  Species: H. sapiens (human)
  Insert size (bp): 1962
  Mutation: wild type
  Entrez Gene: WDR70
  Promoter: CMV
  Tag / fusion protein: MVSGWRLFKKISGSSGGSSG (N terminal on insert)
  Cloning method: Ligation Independent Cloning
  Sequencing primers: 5′ T7; 3′ TTGCTCAGCGGTGGCAGCAG
Resource information
  A portion of this plasmid was derived from a plasmid made by: Mammalian Gene Collection (BC009648)
Terms and licenses: Academic/Nonprofit Terms; Industry Terms: Not Available to Industry
Depositor comments: 5' Cloning Site: Xho1 (not destroyed), 3' Cloning Site: Xba1 (not destroyed).
How to cite: pBiT3.1-N_WDR70:1-654 was a gift from Cheryl Arrowsmith (Addgene plasmid # 211143 ; http://n2t.net/addgene:211143 ; RRID:Addgene_211143)
