[The description below was written by a language model from this plasmid's Addgene catalogue record and pLannotate feature annotations shown in this document.]
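Description:
pBiT3.1-N_WDR70:1-654 is a mammalian expression plasmid built on Promega's pBiT3.1-N backbone and carrying full-length, wild-type human WDR70 (residues M1–I654, a 1,962 bp open reading frame derived from a Mammalian Gene Collection clone). The coding sequence was inserted by ligation-independent cloning between XhoI and XbaI sites that remain intact. It is fused at its N-terminus to the short HiBiT peptide followed by a flexible glycine/serine linker. Transcription is driven by the CMV immediate-early enhancer and promoter, followed by a chimeric β-globin/immunoglobulin intron that generally improves transcript processing and expression. An SV40 polyadenylation signal is annotated downstream of the insert. A T7 promoter sits just upstream of the fusion and also serves as the 5′ sequencing primer site.

The plasmid replicates in E. coli at high copy from a ColE1/pUC-type origin and is selected with kanamycin through the neo (nptII) gene, which is expressed from the bacterial EM7 promoter. The catalogue lists neomycin/G418 as the mammalian selectable marker. However, the annotated sequence shows only the EM7 promoter directly upstream of neo, and it also contains a separate SV40 promoter–blasticidin S deaminase–synthetic poly(A) cassette that the catalogue fields do not mention. A single loxP site lies upstream of the EM7-neo unit, and its purpose is not stated.

HiBiT is a small peptide that complements the LgBiT fragment to reconstitute NanoLuc-type luciferase, giving a luminescent readout of the amount of tagged protein in cells or lysates. The construct was deposited with a study evaluating the ligandability of WD40-repeat proteins, which suggests use in cellular assays of WDR70 levels or ligand engagement, although the record does not specify the assay.
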