Features (pLannotate 1.2.2; 17 found; start..end, strand, type, name):
     24..105     -  polyA_signal   SV40 poly(A) signal: SV40 polyadenylation signal
    128..211     -  CDS            large T antigen (fragment): large T antigen from SV40 (simian virus 40)
    276..641     +  enhancer       CMV enhancer: human cytomegalovirus immediate early enhancer
    643..842     +  promoter       CMV promoter: human cytomegalovirus (CMV) immediate early promoter
    981..1113    +  intron         chimeric intron: chimera between introns from human β-globin and immunoglobulin heavy chain genes
   1157..1175    +  promoter       T7 promoter: promoter for bacteriophage T7 RNA polymerase
   1250..3211    +  CDS            WDR70: WDR70_HUMAN - Experimental evidence at protein level: Swiss-Prot protein existence level 1. From Homo sapiens (Human).
   3242..3260    +  misc_feature   MCS (fragment): pUC18/19 multiple cloning site
   3309..3430    -  polyA_signal   SV40 poly(A) signal: SV40 polyadenylation signal
   3453..3521    -  CDS            large T antigen (fragment): large T antigen from SV40 (simian virus 40)
   3545..3578    +  protein_bind   loxP: Cre-mediated recombination occurs in the 8-bp core sequence (GCATACAT). Cre recombinase
   3588..3635    +  promoter       EM7 promoter: synthetic bacterial promoter&nbsp
   3667..4458    +  CDS            neo: KKA2_KLEPN - Also known as kan, nptII. Experimental evidence at protein level: Swiss-Prot protein existence level 1. Resistance to kanamycin, neomycin, paromomycin, ribostamycin, butirosin and gentamicin B. From Klebsiella pneumoniae.
   4619..5207    -  rep_origin     ori: high-copy-number ColE1/pMB1/pBR322/pUC origin of replication
   5333..5381    -  polyA_signal   poly(A) signal: synthetic polyadenylation signal
   5405..5803    -  CDS            BSD: blasticidin S deaminase; Aspergillus terreus BSD; confers resistance to blasticidin
   5834..6191    -  promoter       SV40 promoter: SV40 enhancer and early promoter
>Addgene plasmid #211143 | pBiT3.1-N_WDR70:1-654 | addgene full sequence | sequence record 425961 | Addgene NGS Result
AAGACGCGTTAATTAAGACGTCGGCAGTGAAAAAAATGCTTTATTTGTGAAATTTGTGATGCTATTGCTT
TATTTGTAACCATTATAAGCTGCAATAAACAAGTTAACAACAACAATTGCATTCATTTTATGTTTCAGGT
TCAGGGGGAGGTGTGGGAGGTTTTTTAAAGCAAGTAAAACCTCTACAAATGTGGTATGGCTGATTATGAT
CCGCGGCCGCAATACGTCGACGTTATCAGCTGACTTCGTACGAGAGCCTAGGATTATGGCGCGCCACTAG
TTATTAATAGTAATCAATTACGGGGTCATTAGTTCATAGCCCATATATGGAGTTCCGCGTTACATAACTT
ACGGTAAATGGCCCGCCTGGCTGACCGCCCAACGACCCCCGCCCATTGACGTCAATAATGACGTATGTTC
CCATAGTAACGCCAATAGGGACTTTCCATTGACGTCAATGGGTGGAGTATTTACGGTAAACTGCCCACTT
GGCAGTACATCAAGTGTATCATATGCCAAGTCCGCCCCCTATTGACGTCAATGACGGTAAATGGCCCGCC
TGGCATTATGCCCAGTACATGACCTTACGGGACTTTCCTACTTGGCAGTACATCTACGTATTAGTCATCG
CTATTACCATGGTGATGCGGTTTTGGCAGTACACCAATGGGCGTGGATAGCGGTTTGACTCACGGGGATT
TCCAAGTCTCCACCCCATTGACGTCAATGGGAGTTTGTTTTGGCACCAAAATCAACGGGACTTTCCAAAA
TGTCGTAATAACCCCGCCCCGTTGACGCAAATGGGCGGTAGGCGTGTACGGTGGGAGGTCTATATAAGCA
GAGCTGGTTTAGTGAACCGTCAGATCACTAGAATCTTTATTGCGGTAGTTTATCACAGTTAAATTGCTAA
CGCAGTCAGTGCTTCTGACACAACAGTCTCGAACTTAAGCTGCAGAAGTTGGTCGTGAGGCACTGGGCAG
GTAAGTATCAAGGTTACAAGACAGGTTTAAGGAGACCAATAGAAACTGGGCTTGTCGAGACAGAGAAGAC
TCTTGCGTTTCTGATAGGCACCTATTGGTCTTACTGACATCCACTTTGCCTTTCTCTCCACAGGTGTCCA
CTCCCAGTTCAATTACAGCTCTTAAGGCTAGAGTATTAATACGACTCACTATAGGGGTTAGCGATCGCCA
TGGTGAGCGGCTGGCGGCTGTTCAAGAAGATTAGCGGGAGCTCCGGTGGCTCGAGCGGTATGGAGCGCTC
TGGGCCCAGCGAAGTGACAGGCTCAGACGCGTCGGGACCGGACCCGCAGCTTGCGGTCACCATGGGCTTC
ACGGGGTTCGGTAAAAAAGCTCGCACATTTGACTTGGAAGCAATGTTTGAACAAACTCGAAGGACAGCTG
TGGAAAGAAGTCGCAAAACACTGGAAGCAAGAGAAAAAGAGGAAGAAATGAACAGAGAGAAAGAATTAAG
AAGACAAAATGAAGATATTGAGCCAACATCCTCAAGATCAAATGTGGTCAGAGATTGCTCCAAATCATCT
TCCAGGGATACGAGCAGCAGTGAAAGTGAACAGAGTTCTGACTCTTCTGATGATGAGTTAATTGGCCCTC
CTTTACCCCCTAAAATGGTAGGAAAACCAGTTAATTTTATGGAGGAAGATATCCTCGGTCCTTTACCTCC
ACCTCTTAATGAAGAAGAAGAAGAAGCAGAGGAAGAAGAAGAGGAAGAGGAGGAAGAGGAAAATCCTGTT
CACAAGATTCCTGACTCGCATGAGATAACGCTGAAGCATGGCACTAAAACAGTGTCTGCTTTGGGTCTGG
ATCCCTCAGGTGCCCGTTTGGTGACAGGAGGATATGACTATGATGTTAAGTTTTGGGATTTTGCTGGAAT
GGATGCTTCTTTTAAGGCATTTCGATCCCTTCAGCCCTGTGAGTGCCATCAGATCAAGTCATTACAGTAT
AGTAACACAGGAGACATGATTCTTGTTGTATCTGGAAGCTCTCAGGCCAAGGTGATTGACAGAGATGGTT
TTGAAGTAATGGAATGTATAAAAGGAGACCAGTATATTGTGGACATGGCCAACACCAAGGGTCATACAGC
AATGCTTCATACTGGCTCATGGCATCCCAAAATAAAGGGAGAATTTATGACTTGCTCAAATGATGCGACT
GTGAGGACGTGGGAAGTTGAAAATCCAAAGAAGCAAAAAAGTGTGTTTAAACCACGGACGATGCAAGGCA
AAAAAGTCATTCCCACTACGTGCACATATAGTAGAGATGGAAACCTCATAGCAGCTGCCTGCCAGAATGG
AAGCATACAGATCTGGGACCGAAATTTGACTGTTCATCCTAAGTTCCACTATAAACAGGCTCATGACTCG
GGCACAGACACTTCTTGCGTGACTTTTTCCTATGATGGTAATGTCCTTGCCTCTCGTGGAGGTGACGATT
CATTAAAATTATGGGACATCCGACAATTTAATAAACCACTTTTTTCAGCCTCGGGTCTTCCCACCATGTT
CCCAATGACTGACTGCTGTTTCAGTCCAGATGATAAGCTCATAGTCACTGGTACATCTATTCAAAGAGGA
TGTGGCAGCGGCAAACTTGTTTTCTTTGAGCGTAGGACTTTCCAAAGGGTGTATGAAATAGACATCACAG
ATGCGAGTGTTGTTCGCTGCCTGTGGCATCCAAAGCTGAACCAGATCATGGTTGGAACTGGAAATGGATT
GGCTAAAGTCTATTACGACCCCAACAAGAGTCAGAGGGGAGCAAAATTATGTGTGGTTAAAACCCAGCGG
AAGGCAAAACAAGCTGAGACTCTAACTCAGGACTACATCATCACCCCTCATGCCTTGCCTATGTTCCGTG
AGCCCCGCCAACGGAGTACAAGGAAACAGCTGGAGAAGGACAGACTGGATCCCCTGAAGTCGCATAAACC
TGAACCTCCTGTAGCAGGCCCAGGTCGTGGTGGCCGAGTTGGAACCCACGGGGGCACTCTCTCTTCCTAT
ATTGTGAAGAACATTGCTTTGGACAAGACCGATGACAGTAATCCTCGGGAAGCCATTTTGCGTCATGCCA
AAGCAGCAGAAGACAGCCCATATTGGGTTTCTCCAGCATATTCCAAGACTCAGCCCAAAACCATGTTTGC
CCAAGTTGAATCTGATGATGAGGAAGCAAAGAATGAGCCAGAATGGAAAAAACGTAAAATTTAATCTAGA
GGTCAAGCTTCGGGGGTTTAAACCTGCAGGCATGCAAGCTGATTTGGCTGCTGCCACCGCTGAGCAAGGC
CGCTTCGAGCAGACATGATAAGATACATTGATGAGTTTGGACAAACCACAACTAGAATGCAGTGAAAAAA
ATGCTTTATTTGTGAAATTTGTGATGCTATTGCTTTATTTGTAACCATTATAAGCTGCAATAAACAAGTT
AACAACAACAATTGCATTCATTTTATGTTTCAGGTTCAGGGGGAGATGTGGGAGGTTTTTTTAAGCAAGT
AAAACCTCTACAAATGTGGTAAAATCTTAATTAAGACTTCTAATATAACTTCGTATAGCATACATTATAC
GAAGTTATGGTTCCACTGTTGACAATTAATCATCGGCATAGTATATCGGCATAGTATAATACGACAAGGT
GAGGAACTAAACCCAGGAGGCAGATCATGATTGAACAAGATGGATTGCACGCAGGTTCTCCGGCCGCTTG
GGTGGAGAGGCTATTCGGCTATGACTGGGCACAACAGACAATCGGCTGCTCTGATGCCGCCGTGTTCCGG
CTGTCAGCGCAGGGGCGCCCGGTTCTTTTTGTCAAGACCGACCTGTCCGGTGCCCTGAATGAACTGCAGG
ACGAGGCAGCGCGGCTATCGTGGCTGGCCACGACGGGCGTTCCTTGCGCAGCTGTGCTCGACGTTGTCAC
TGAAGCGGGAAGGGACTGGCTGCTATTGGGCGAAGTGCCGGGGCAGGATCTCCTGTCATCTCACCTTGCT
CCTGCCGAGAAAGTATCCATCATGGCTGATGCAATGCGGCGGCTGCATACGCTTGATCCGGCTACCTGCC
CATTCGACCACCAAGCGAAACATCGCATCGAGCGAGCACGTACTCGGATGGAAGCCGGTCTTGTCGATCA
GGATGATCTGGACGAAGAGCATCAGGGGCTCGCGCCAGCCGAACTGTTCGCCAGGCTCAAGGCGCGCATG
CCCGACGGCGAGGATCTCGTCGTGACCCATGGCGATGCCTGCTTGCCGAATATCATGGTGGAAAATGGCC
GCTTTTCTGGATTCATCGACTGTGGCCGGCTGGGTGTGGCGGACCGCTATCAGGACATAGCGTTGGCTAC
CCGTGATATTGCTGAAGAGCTTGGCGGCGAATGGGCTGACCGCTTCCTCGTGCTTTACGGTATCGCCGCT
CCCGATTCGCAGCGCATCGCCTTCTATCGCCTTCTTGACGAGTTCTTCTGATTCGAAATGACCGACCAAG
CGACGCCCAACCGGTATCAGCTCACTCAAAGGCGGTAATACGGTTATCCACAGAATCAGGGGATAACGCA
GGAAAGAACATGTGAGCAAAAGGCCAGCAAAAGGCCAGGAACCGTAAAAAGGCCGCGTTGCTGGCGTTTT
TCCATAGGCTCCGCCCCCCTGACGAGCATCACAAAAATCGACGCTCAAGTCAGAGGTGGCGAAACCCGAC
AGGACTATAAAGATACCAGGCGTTTCCCCCTGGAAGCTCCCTCGTGCGCTCTCCTGTTCCGACCCTGCCG
CTTACCGGATACCTGTCCGCCTTTCTCCCTTCGGGAAGCGTGGCGCTTTCTCATAGCTCACGCTGTAGGT
ATCTCAGTTCGGTGTAGGTCGTTCGCTCCAAGCTGGGCTGTGTGCACGAACCCCCCGTTCAGCCCGACCG
CTGCGCCTTATCCGGTAACTATCGTCTTGAGTCCAACCCGGTAAGACACGACTTATCGCCACTGGCAGCA
GCCACTGGTAACAGGATTAGCAGAGCGAGGTATGTAGGCGGTGCTACAGAGTTCTTGAAGTGGTGGCCTA
ACTACGGCTACACTAGAAGGACAGTATTTGGTATCTGCGCTCTGCTGAAGCCAGTTACCTTCGGAAAAAG
AGTTGGTAGCTCTTGATCCGGCAAACAAACCACCGCTGGTAGCGGTGGTTTTTTTGTTTGCAAGCAGCAG
ATTACGCGCAGAAAAAAAGGATTTCAAGAAGATCCTTTGATCTTTTCTACGGGGTCTGACGCTCAGTGGA
ACGAAAACTCACGTTAAGGGATTTTGGTCATGAGATTATCAAAAAGGATCTTCACCTAGATCCTTTTATA
GTCCGGAATCGTCACACAAAAAACCAACACACAGATGTAATGAAAATAAAGATATTTTATTGCGGCCATC
GTGATGGCTAGAGTTTAGCCCTCCCACACATAACCAGAGGGCAGCAATTCACGAATCCCAACTGCCGTCG
GCTGTCCATCACTGTCCTTCACTATGGCTTTGATCCCAGGATGCAGATCGAGAAGCACCTGTCGGCACCG
TCCGCAGGGGCTCAAGATGCCCCTGTTCTCATTTCCGATCGCGACGATACAAGTCAGGTTGCCAGCTGCC
GCAGCAGCAGCAGTGCCCAGCACCACGAGTTCTGCACAAGGTCCCCCAGTAAAATGATATACATTGACAC
CAGTGAAGATGCGGCCGTCGCTAGAGAGAGCTGCGCTGGCGACGCTGTAGTCTTCAGAGATGGGGATGCT
GTTGATTGTAGCCGTTGCTCTTTCAATGAGGGTGGATTCTTCTTGAGACAAAGGCTTGGCCATGGTGGCG
CTAGTGTCAGAAGAATCGAGCTTTTTGCAAAAGCCTAGGCCTCCAAAAAAGCCTCCTCACTACTTCTGGA
ATAGCTCAGAGGCCGAGGCGGCCTCGGCCTCTGCATAAATAAAAAAAATTAGTCAGCCATGGGGCGGAGA
ATGGGCGGAACTGGGCGGAGTTAGGGGCGGGATGGGCGGAGTTAGGGGCGGGACTATGGTTGCTGACTAA
TTGAGATGCATGCTTTGCATACTTCTGCCTGCTGGGGAGCCTGGGGACTTTCCACACCTGGTTGCTGACT
AATTGAGATGCATGCTTTGCATACTTCTGCCTGCTGGGGAGCCTGGGGACTTTCCACACCCTAACTGACA
CACATTCCACAGCTGGTTCTTTCCGCCTCAGAAGGTACCTAACCAAGTTCCTCTTTCAGAGGTTATTTCA
GGCCATGGTGCTGCGC
