>Addgene plasmid #211143 | pBiT3.1-N_WDR70:1-654 | depositor partial sequence | sequence record 411764 | Insert sequence
ATGGAGCGCTCTGGGCCCAGCGAAGTGACAGGCTCAGACGCGTCGGGACCGGACCCGCAGCTTGCGGTCA
CCATGGGCTTCACGGGGTTCGGTAAAAAAGCTCGCACATTTGACTTGGAAGCAATGTTTGAACAAACTCG
AAGGACAGCTGTGGAAAGAAGTCGCAAAACACTGGAAGCAAGAGAAAAAGAGGAAGAAATGAACAGAGAG
AAAGAATTAAGAAGACAAAATGAAGATATTGAGCCAACATCCTCAAGATCAAATGTGGTCAGAGATTGCT
CCAAATCATCTTCCAGGGATACGAGCAGCAGTGAAAGTGAACAGAGTTCTGACTCTTCTGATGATGAGTT
AATTGGCCCTCCTTTACCCCCTAAAATGGTAGGAAAACCAGTTAATTTTATGGAGGAAGATATCCTCGGT
CCTTTACCTCCACCTCTTAATGAAGAAGAAGAAGAAGCAGAGGAAGAAGAAGAGGAAGAGGAGGAAGAGG
AAAATCCTGTTCACAAGATTCCTGACTCGCATGAGATAACGCTGAAGCATGGCACTAAAACAGTGTCTGC
TTTGGGTCTGGATCCCTCAGGTGCCCGTTTGGTGACAGGAGGATATGACTATGATGTTAAGTTTTGGGAT
TTTGCTGGAATGGATGCTTCTTTTAAGGCATTTCGATCCCTTCAGCCCTGTGAGTGCCATCAGATCAAGT
CATTACAGTATAGTAACACAGGAGACATGATTCTTGTTGTATCTGGAAGCTCTCAGGCCAAGGTGATTGA
CAGAGATGGTTTTGAAGTAATGGAATGTATAAAAGGAGACCAGTATATTGTGGACATGGCCAACACCAAG
GGTCATACAGCAATGCTTCATACTGGCTCATGGCATCCCAAAATAAAGGGAGAATTTATGACTTGCTCAA
ATGATGCGACTGTGAGGACGTGGGAAGTTGAAAATCCAAAGAAGCAAAAAAGTGTGTTTAAACCACGGAC
GATGCAAGGCAAAAAAGTCATTCCCACTACGTGCACATATAGTAGAGATGGAAACCTCATAGCAGCTGCC
TGCCAGAATGGAAGCATACAGATCTGGGACCGAAATTTGACTGTTCATCCTAAGTTCCACTATAAACAGG
CTCATGACTCGGGCACAGACACTTCTTGCGTGACTTTTTCCTATGATGGTAATGTCCTTGCCTCTCGTGG
AGGTGACGATTCATTAAAATTATGGGACATCCGACAATTTAATAAACCACTTTTTTCAGCCTCGGGTCTT
CCCACCATGTTCCCAATGACTGACTGCTGTTTCAGTCCAGATGATAAGCTCATAGTCACTGGTACATCTA
TTCAAAGAGGATGTGGCAGCGGCAAACTTGTTTTCTTTGAGCGTAGGACTTTCCAAAGGGTGTATGAAAT
AGACATCACAGATGCGAGTGTTGTTCGCTGCCTGTGGCATCCAAAGCTGAACCAGATCATGGTTGGAACT
GGAAATGGATTGGCTAAAGTCTATTACGACCCCAACAAGAGTCAGAGGGGAGCAAAATTATGTGTGGTTA
AAACCCAGCGGAAGGCAAAACAAGCTGAGACTCTAACTCAGGACTACATCATCACCCCTCATGCCTTGCC
TATGTTCCGTGAGCCCCGCCAACGGAGTACAAGGAAACAGCTGGAGAAGGACAGACTGGATCCCCTGAAG
TCGCATAAACCTGAACCTCCTGTAGCAGGCCCAGGTCGTGGTGGCCGAGTTGGAACCCACGGGGGCACTC
TCTCTTCCTATATTGTGAAGAACATTGCTTTGGACAAGACCGATGACAGTAATCCTCGGGAAGCCATTTT
GCGTCATGCCAAAGCAGCAGAAGACAGCCCATATTGGGTTTCTCCAGCATATTCCAAGACTCAGCCCAAA
ACCATGTTTGCCCAAGTTGAATCTGATGATGAGGAAGCAAAGAATGAGCCAGAATGGAAAAAACGTAAAA
TT
